LOCUS       Exported 6483 bp ds-DNA circular SYN 12-MAY-2021
DEFINITION  Allows the integration of Myc ArA K162R in the genome and
            Tet-inducible expression.
ACCESSION   .
VERSION     .
KEYWORDS    pcDNA5 FRT TO Myc ArA K162R
SOURCE      synthetic DNA construct
  ORGANISM  synthetic DNA construct
REFERENCE   1 (bases 1 to 6483)
  AUTHORS   Girdler F, Gascoigne KE, Eyers PA, Hartmuth S, Crafter C, Foote KM,
            Keen NJ, Taylor SS
  TITLE     Validating Aurora B as an anti-cancer drug target.
  JOURNAL   J Cell Sci. 2006 Sep 1;119(Pt 17):3664-75. Epub 2006 Aug 15.
  PUBMED    16912073
REFERENCE   2 (bases 1 to 6483)
  AUTHORS   .
  TITLE     Direct Submission
  JOURNAL   Exported May 12, 2021 from SnapGene Server 1.1.58
            http://www.snapgene.com
FEATURES             Location/Qualifiers
     source          1..6483
                     /organism="synthetic DNA construct"
                     /mol_type="other DNA"
     primer_bind     complement(44..63)
                     /label=pRS-marker
                     /note="pRS vectors, use to sequence yeast selectable
                     marker"
     enhancer        235..614
                     /label=CMV enhancer
                     /note="human cytomegalovirus immediate early enhancer"
     promoter        615..818
                     /label=CMV promoter
                     /note="human cytomegalovirus (CMV) immediate early
                     promoter"
     primer_bind     769..789
                     /label=CMV-F
                     /note="Human CMV immediate early promoter, forward primer"
     protein_bind    820..838
                     /gene="tetO"
                     /label=tet operator
                     /bound_moiety="tetracycline repressor TetR"
                     /note="bacterial operator O2 for the tetR and tetA genes"
     protein_bind    841..859
                     /gene="tetO"
                     /label=tet operator
                     /bound_moiety="tetracycline repressor TetR"
                     /note="bacterial operator O2 for the tetR and tetA genes"
     primer_bind     869..893
                     /label=LNCX
                     /note="Human CMV promoter, forward primer"
     CDS             1154..1183
                     /codon_start=1
                     /product="Myc (human c-Myc proto-oncogene) epitope tag"
                     /label=Myc
                     /translation="EQKLISEEDL"
     CDS             2090..2101
                     /codon_start=1
                     /product="Factor Xa recognition and cleavage site"
                     /label=Factor Xa site
                     /translation="IEGR"
     primer_bind     complement(2435..2452)
                     /label=BGH-rev
                     /note="Bovine growth hormone terminator, reverse primer.
                     Also called BGH reverse"
     polyA_signal    2441..2665
                     /label=bGH poly(A) signal
                     /note="bovine growth hormone polyadenylation signal"
     primer_bind     complement(2798..2817)
                     /label=F1ori-R
                     /note="F1 origin, reverse primer"
     protein_bind    2949..2996
                     /label=FRT
                     /bound_moiety="FLP recombinase from the Saccharomyces
                     cerevisiae 2u plasmid"
                     /note="FLP-mediated recombination occurs in the 8-bp core
                     sequence TCTAGAAA (Turan and Bode, 2011)."
     CDS             3004..4026
                     /codon_start=1
                     /gene="aph(4)-Ia"
                     /product="aminoglycoside phosphotransferase from E. coli"
                     /label=HygR
                     /note="confers resistance to hygromycin"
                     /translation="KKPELTATSVEKFLIEKFDSVSDLMQLSEGEESRAFSFDVGGRGY
                     VLRVNSCADGFYKDRYVYRHFASAALPIPEVLDIGEFSESLTYCISRRAQGVTLQDLPE
                     TELPAVLQPVAEAMDAIAAADLSQTSGFGPFGPQGIGQYTTWRDFICAIADPHVYHWQT
                     VMDDTVSASVAQALDELMLWAEDCPEVRHLVHADFGSNNVLTDNGRITAVIDWSEAMFG
                     DSQYEVANIFFWRPWLACMEQQTRYFERRHPELAGSPRLRAYMLRIGLDQLYQSLVDGN
                     FDDAAWAQGRCDAIVRSGAGTVGRTQIARRSAAVWTDGCVEVLADSGNRRPSTRPRAKE
                     "
     polyA_signal    4156..4277
                     /label=SV40 poly(A) signal
                     /note="SV40 polyadenylation signal"
     primer_bind     complement(4193..4212)
                     /label=SV40pA-R
                     /note="SV40 polyA, reverse primer"
     primer_bind     4247..4266
                     /label=EBV-rev
                     /note="SV40 polyA terminator, reverse primer"
     primer_bind     complement(4326..4342)
                     /label=M13 rev
                     /note="common sequencing primer, one of multiple similar
                     variants"
     primer_bind     complement(4326..4342)
                     /label=M13 Reverse
                     /note="In lacZ gene. Also called M13-rev"
     primer_bind     complement(4339..4361)
                     /label=M13/pUC Reverse
                     /note="In lacZ gene"
     protein_bind    4350..4366
                     /label=lac operator
                     /bound_moiety="lac repressor encoded by lacI"
                     /note="The lac repressor binds to the lac operator to
                     inhibit transcription in E. coli. This inhibition can be
                     relieved by adding lactose or
                     isopropyl-beta-D-thiogalactopyranoside (IPTG)."
     promoter        complement(4374..4404)
                     /label=lac promoter
                     /note="promoter for the E. coli lac operon"
     protein_bind    4419..4440
                     /label=CAP binding site
                     /bound_moiety="E. coli catabolite activator protein"
                     /note="CAP binding activates transcription in the presence
                     of cAMP."
     primer_bind     complement(4557..4574)
                     /label=L4440
                     /note="L4440 vector, forward primer"
     rep_origin      complement(4728..5316)
                     /direction=LEFT
                     /label=ori
                     /note="high-copy-number ColE1/pMB1/pBR322/pUC origin of
                     replication"
     primer_bind     complement(4808..4827)
                     /label=pBR322ori-F
                     /note="pBR322 origin, forward primer"
     CDS             complement(5487..6347)
                     /codon_start=1
                     /gene="bla"
                     /product="beta-lactamase"
                     /label=AmpR
                     /note="confers resistance to ampicillin, carbenicillin, and
                     related antibiotics"
                     /translation="MSIQHFRVALIPFFAAFCLPVFAHPETLVKVKDAEDQLGARVGYI
                     ELDLNSGKILESFRPEERFPMMSTFKVLLCGAVLSRIDAGQEQLGRRIHYSQNDLVEYS
                     PVTEKHLTDGMTVRELCSAAITMSDNTAANLLLTTIGGPKELTAFLHNMGDHVTRLDRW
                     EPELNEAIPNDERDTTMPVAMATTLRKLLTGELLTLASRQQLIDWMEADKVAGPLLRSA
                     LPAGWFIADKSGAGERGSRGIIAALGPDGKPSRIVVIYTTGSQATMDERNRQIAEIGAS
                     LIKHW"
     primer_bind     6110..6129
                     /label=Amp-R
                     /note="Ampicillin resistance gene, reverse primer"
     promoter        complement(6348..6452)
                     /gene="bla"
                     /label=AmpR promoter
ORIGIN
        1 gacggatcgg gagatctccc gatcccctat ggtgcactct cagtacaatc tgctctgatg
       61 ccgcatagtt aagccagtat ctgctccctg cttgtgtgtt ggaggtcgct gagtagtgcg
      121 cgagcaaaat ttaagctaca acaaggcaag gcttgaccga caattgcatg aagaatctgc
      181 ttagggttag gcgttttgcg ctgcttcgcg atgtacgggc cagatatacg cgttgacatt
      241 gattattgac tagttattaa tagtaatcaa ttacggggtc attagttcat agcccatata
      301 tggagttccg cgttacataa cttacggtaa atggcccgcc tggctgaccg cccaacgacc
      361 cccgcccatt gacgtcaata atgacgtatg ttcccatagt aacgccaata gggactttcc
      421 attgacgtca atgggtggag tatttacggt aaactgccca cttggcagta catcaagtgt
      481 atcatatgcc aagtacgccc cctattgacg tcaatgacgg taaatggccc gcctggcatt
      541 atgcccagta catgacctta tgggactttc ctacttggca gtacatctac gtattagtca
      601 tcgctattac catggtgatg cggttttggc agtacatcaa tgggcgtgga tagcggtttg
      661 actcacgggg atttccaagt ctccacccca ttgacgtcaa tgggagtttg ttttggcacc
      721 aaaatcaacg ggactttcca aaatgtcgta acaactccgc cccattgacg caaatgggcg
      781 gtaggcgtgt acggtgggag gtctatataa gcagagctct ccctatcagt gatagagatc
      841 tccctatcag tgatagagat cgtcgacgag ctcgtttagt gaaccgtcag atcgcctgga
      901 gacgccatcc acgctgtttt gacctccata gaagacaccg ggaccgatcc agcctccgga
      961 ctctagcgtt taaacttaag cttggtaccc cggggaattc ggcagatccc gaggtccgac
     1021 agcgcccggc ccagatcccc acgcctgcca ggagcaagcc gagagccagc cggccggcgc
     1081 actccgactc cgagcagtct ctgtccttcg acccgagccc cgcgcccttt ccgggacccc
     1141 tgccccgcgg atggagcaga agctcatctc agaagaagac ctcgagggat ccgaccgatc
     1201 taaagaaaac tgcatttcag gacctgttaa ggctacagct ccagttggag gtccaaaacg
     1261 tgttctcgtg actcagcaat ttccttgtca gaatccatta cctgtaaata gtggccaggc
     1321 tcagcgggtc ttgtgtcctt caaattcttc ccagcgcgtt cctttgcaag cacaaaagct
     1381 tgtctccagt cacaagccgg ttcagaatca gaagcagaag caattgcagg caaccagtgt
     1441 acctcatcct gtctccaggc cactgaataa cacccaaaag agcaagcagc ccctgccatc
     1501 ggcacctgaa aataatcctg aggaggaact ggcatcaaaa cagaaaaatg aagaatcaaa
     1561 aaagaggcag tgggctttgg aagactttga aattggtcgc cctctgggta aaggaaagtt
     1621 tggtaatgtt tatttggcaa gagaaaagca aagcaagttt attctggctc ttagagtgtt
     1681 atttaaagct cagctggaga aagccggagt ggagcatcag ctcagaagag aagtagaaat
     1741 acagtcccac cttcggcatc ctaatattct tagactgtat ggttatttcc atgatgctac
     1801 cagagtctac ctaattctgg aatatgcacc acttggaaca gtttatagag aacttcagaa
     1861 actttcaaag tttgatgagc agagaactgc tacttatata acagaattgg caaatgccct
     1921 gtcttactgt cattcgaaga gagttattca tagagacatt aagccagaga acttacttct
     1981 tggatcagct ggagagctta aaattgcaga ttttgggtgg tcagtacatg ctccatcttc
     2041 caggaggacc actctctgtg gcaccctgga ctacctgccc cctgaaatga ttgaaggtcg
     2101 gatgcatgat gagaaggtgg atctctggag ccttggagtt ctttgctatg aatttttagt
     2161 tgggaagcct ccttttgagg caaacacata ccaagagacc tacaaaagaa tatcacgggt
     2221 tgaattcaca ttccctgact ttgtaacaga gggagccagg gacctcattt caagactgtt
     2281 gaagcataat cccagccaga ggccaatgct cagagaagta cttgaacacc cctggatcac
     2341 agcaaattca tcaaaaccat caaattgcca aaacaaagaa tcagctagca aacagtctta
     2401 ggcggccgcg ggcccgttta aacccgctga tcagcctcga ctgtgccttc tagttgccag
     2461 ccatctgttg tttgcccctc ccccgtgcct tccttgaccc tggaaggtgc cactcccact
     2521 gtcctttcct aataaaatga ggaaattgca tcgcattgtc tgagtaggtg tcattctatt
     2581 ctggggggtg gggtggggca ggacagcaag ggggaggatt gggaagacaa tagcaggcat
     2641 gctggggatg cggtgggctc tatggcttct gaggcggaaa gaaccagctg gggctctagg
     2701 gggtatcccc nnnnnnnnnn nnnnnnnnnn nnnnnnnnnn nnnnnnnnnn nnnnnnnnnn
     2761 nnnnnnnnnn nnnnnnnnnn nnnnnnnnnn nnnnnnnnnn nnnnnnnnnn nnnnnnnnnn
     2821 nnnnnnnnnn nnnncnnnnn nnnnnnnnnn nnnnnnnnnn nnnnnnnnnn nnnnnnnnnn
     2881 nnnnnnnnnn nnnnnnnnnn nnnnnnnnnn nnnnnnnnnn nnnnnnaggg tgatggttca
     2941 cgtacctaga agttcctatt ccgaagttcc tattctctag aaagtatagg aacttccttg
     3001 gccaaaaagc ctgaactcac cgcgacgtct gtcgagaagt ttctgatcga aaagttcgac
     3061 agcgtctccg acctgatgca gctctcggag ggcgaagaat ctcgtgcttt cagcttcgat
     3121 gtaggagggc gtggatatgt cctgcgggta aatagctgcg ccgatggttt ctacaaagat
     3181 cgttatgttt atcggcactt tgcatcggcc gcgctcccga ttccggaagt gcttgacatt
     3241 ggggaattca gcgagagcct gacctattgc atctcccgcc gtgcacaggg tgtcacgttg
     3301 caagacctgc ctgaaaccga actgcccgct gttctgcagc cggtcgcgga ggccatggat
     3361 gcgatcgctg cggccgatct tagccagacg agcgggttcg gcccattcgg accgcaagga
     3421 atcggtcaat acactacatg gcgtgatttc atatgcgcga ttgctgatcc ccatgtgtat
     3481 cactggcaaa ctgtgatgga cgacaccgtc agtgcgtccg tcgcgcaggc tctcgatgag
     3541 ctgatgcttt gggccgagga ctgccccgaa gtccggcacc tcgtgcacgc ggatttcggc
     3601 tccaacaatg tcctgacgga caatggccgc ataacagcgg tcattgactg gagcgaggcg
     3661 atgttcgggg attcccaata cgaggtcgcc aacatcttct tctggaggcc gtggttggct
     3721 tgtatggagc agcagacgcg ctacttcgag cggaggcatc cggagcttgc aggatcgccg
     3781 cggctccggg cgtatatgct ccgcattggt cttgaccaac tctatcagag cttggttgac
     3841 ggcaatttcg atgatgcagc ttgggcgcag ggtcgatgcg acgcaatcgt ccgatccgga
     3901 gccgggactg tcgggcgtac acaaatcgcc cgcagaagcg cggccgtctg gaccgatggc
     3961 tgtgtagaag tactcgccga tagtggaaac cgacgcccca gcactcgtcc gagggcaaag
     4021 gaatagcacg tactacgaga tttcgattcc accgccgcct tctatgaaag gttgggcttc
     4081 ggaatcgttt tccgggacgc cggctggatg atcctccagc gcggggatct catgctggag
     4141 ttcttcgccc accccaactt gtttattgca gcttataatg gttacaaata aagcaatagc
     4201 atcacaaatt tcacaaataa agcatttttt tcactgcatt ctagttgtgg tttgtccaaa
     4261 ctcatcaatg tatcttatca tgtctgtata ccgtcgacct ctagctagag cttggcgtaa
     4321 tcatggtcat agctgtttcc tgtgtgaaat tgttatccgc tcacaattcc acacaacata
     4381 cgagccggaa gcataaagtg taaagcctgg ggtgcctaat gagtgagcta actcacatta
     4441 attgcgttgc gctcactgcc cgctttccag tcgggaaacc tgtcgtgcca gctgcattaa
     4501 tgaatcggcc aacgcgcggg gagaggcggt ttgcgtattg ggcgctcttc cgcttcctcg
     4561 ctcactgact cgctgcgctc ggtcgttcgg ctgcggcgag cggtatcagc tcactcaaag
     4621 gcggtaatac ggttatccac agaatcaggg gataacgcag gaaagaacat gtgagcaaaa
     4681 ggccagcaaa aggccaggaa ccgtaaaaag gccgcgttgc tggcgttttt ccataggctc
     4741 cgcccccctg acgagcatca caaaaatcga cgctcaagtc agaggtggcg aaacccgaca
     4801 ggactataaa gataccaggc gtttccccct ggaagctccc tcgtgcgctc tcctgttccg
     4861 accctgccgc ttaccggata cctgtccgcc tttctccctt cgggaagcgt ggcgctttct
     4921 catagctcac gctgtaggta tctcagttcg gtgtaggtcg ttcgctccaa gctgggctgt
     4981 gtgcacgaac cccccgttca gcccgaccgc tgcgccttat ccggtaacta tcgtcttgag
     5041 tccaacccgg taagacacga cttatcgcca ctggcagcag ccactggtaa caggattagc
     5101 agagcgaggt atgtaggcgg tgctacagag ttcttgaagt ggtggcctaa ctacggctac
     5161 actagaagaa cagtatttgg tatctgcgct ctgctgaagc cagttacctt cggaaaaaga
     5221 gttggtagct cttgatccgg caaacaaacc accgctggta gcggtggttt ttttgtttgc
     5281 aagcagcaga ttacgcgcag aaaaaaagga tctcaagaag atcctttgat cttttctacg
     5341 gggtctgacg ctcagtggaa cgaaaactca cgttaaggga ttttggtcat gagattatca
     5401 aaaaggatct tcacctagat ccttttaaat taaaaatgaa gttttaaatc aatctaaagt
     5461 atatatgagt aaacttggtc tgacagttac caatgcttaa tcagtgaggc acctatctca
     5521 gcgatctgtc tatttcgttc atccatagtt gcctgactcc ccgtcgtgta gataactacg
     5581 atacgggagg gcttaccatc tggccccagt gctgcaatga taccgcgaga cccacgctca
     5641 ccggctccag atttatcagc aataaaccag ccagccggaa gggccgagcg cagaagtggt
     5701 cctgcaactt tatccgcctc catccagtct attaattgtt gccgggaagc tagagtaagt
     5761 agttcgccag ttaatagttt gcgcaacgtt gttgccattg ctacaggcat cgtggtgtca
     5821 cgctcgtcgt ttggtatggc ttcattcagc tccggttccc aacgatcaag gcgagttaca
     5881 tgatccccca tgttgtgcaa aaaagcggtt agctccttcg gtcctccgat cgttgtcaga
     5941 agtaagttgg ccgcagtgtt atcactcatg gttatggcag cactgcataa ttctcttact
     6001 gtcatgccat ccgtaagatg cttttctgtg actggtgagt actcaaccaa gtcattctga
     6061 gaatagtgta tgcggcgacc gagttgctct tgcccggcgt caatacggga taataccgcg
     6121 ccacatagca gaactttaaa agtgctcatc attggaaaac gttcttcggg gcgaaaactc
     6181 tcaaggatct taccgctgtt gagatccagt tcgatgtaac ccactcgtgc acccaactga
     6241 tcttcagcat cttttacttt caccagcgtt tctgggtgag caaaaacagg aaggcaaaat
     6301 gccgcaaaaa agggaataag ggcgacacgg aaatgttgaa tactcatact cttccttttt
     6361 caatattatt gaagcattta tcagggttat tgtctcatga gcggatacat atttgaatgt
     6421 atttagaaaa ataaacaaat aggggttccg cgcacatttc cccgaaaagt gccacctgac
     6481 gtc
//
