[The description below was written by a language model from this plasmid's Addgene catalogue record and the feature table of its GenBank file.]
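Description:
pcDNA5 FRT TO Myc ArA K162R is a 6,483 bp mammalian expression plasmid built on the Invitrogen pcDNA5/FRT/TO backbone. It is designed for site-specific genomic integration and tetracycline-inducible expression of a mutant form of human Aurora A kinase (AURKA). In E. coli it is maintained at high copy from a ColE1/pUC-type origin and selected with ampicillin through the beta-lactamase gene.

The expression cassette uses the CMV immediate-early enhancer and promoter followed by two tandem tet operator (TetO2) sites. In cells that express the Tet repressor, transcription is therefore held off until tetracycline or an analogue is added. Downstream lies the Aurora A coding sequence with an N-terminal Myc epitope tag for detection, terminated by the bovine growth hormone polyadenylation signal. The insert carries the K162R substitution, which the record describes as a kinase mutant. The Aurora A coding region itself is not annotated as a separate feature. Only the Myc tag and a short motif scored as a Factor Xa site are marked within that interval, and the latter is probably an incidental sequence match rather than an engineered cleavage site.

A single FRT site sits immediately upstream of a hygromycin resistance gene, for which no promoter is annotated, followed by an SV40 poly(A) signal. In this vector system, FLP-mediated recombination into a genomic FRT site in a suitable host line places the hygromycin gene behind a resident promoter, so hygromycin resistance selects for correct integration. This gives isogenic stable lines with inducible Myc–Aurora A K162R. Such lines suit studies of Aurora kinase function, in keeping with the associated work on validating Aurora kinases as anti-cancer drug targets.
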