Addgene plasmid #59805: pcDNA5 FRT TO Myc ArA K162R
Purpose: Allows the integration of Myc ArA K162R in the genome and Tet-inducible expression
Depositing lab: Stephen Taylor. Depositing organization: University of Manchester. Publication: Validating Aurora B as an anti-cancer drug target. Girdler F, Gascoigne KE, Eyers PA, Hartmuth S, Crafter C, Foote KM, Keen NJ, Taylor SS. J Cell Sci. 2006 Sep 1;119(Pt 17):3664-75. Epub 2006 Aug 15. 10.1242/jcs.03145 PubMed 16912073.
Backbone
  Vector backbone: pcDNA5/FRT/TO
  Backbone manufacturer: Invitrogen
  Vector type: Mammalian Expression
  Selectable markers: Hygromycin
Growth in bacteria
  Bacterial resistance: Ampicillin, 100 μg/mL
  Growth temperature: 37°C
  Growth strain: DH5alpha
  Copy number: High Copy
Gene/Insert
  Gene/Insert name: Aurora A
  Species: H. sapiens (human)
  Mutation: K162R, kinase mutant
  Entrez Gene: AURKA (a.k.a. AIK, ARK1, AURA, BTAK, PPP1R47, STK15, STK6, STK7)
  Promoter: hybrid human cytomegalovirus (CMV)/TetO2 promoter
  Tag / fusion protein: Myc (N terminal on insert)
  Cloning method: Unknown
  Sequencing primers: 5′ CMV-F; 3′ BGH-rev
Terms and licenses: Academic/Nonprofit Terms; Industry Terms: Not Available to Industry
How to cite: pcDNA5 FRT TO Myc ArA K162R was a gift from Stephen Taylor (Addgene plasmid # 59805 ; http://n2t.net/addgene:59805 ; RRID:Addgene_59805)
