>Addgene plasmid #59805 | pcDNA5 FRT TO Myc ArA K162R | addgene partial sequence | sequence record 96600 | CMV-F 5'-CGCAAATGGGCGGTAGGCGTG-3'
TAGAGATCTCCCTATCAGTGATAGAGATCGTCGACGAGCTCGTTTAGTGAACCGTCAGATCGCCTGGAGA
CGCCATCCACGCTGTTTTGACCTCCATAGAAGACACCGGGACCGATCCAGCCTCCGGACTCTAGCGTTTA
AACTTAAGCTTGGTACCCCGGGGAATTCGGCAGATCCCGAGGTCCGACAGCGCCCGGCCCAGATCCCCAC
GCCTGCCAGGAGCAAGCCGAGAGCCAGCCGGCCGGCGCACTCCGACTCCGAGCAGTCTCTGTCCTTCGAC
CCGAGCCCCGCGCCCTTTCCGGGACCCCTGCCCCGCGGATGGAGCAGAAGCTCATCTCAGAAGAAGACCT
CGAGGGATCCGACCGATCTAAAGAAAACTGCATTTCAGGACCTGTTAAGGCTACAGCTCCAGTTGGAGGT
CCAAAACGTGTTCTCGTGACTCAGCAATTTCCTTGTCAGAATCCATTACCTGTAAATAGTGGCCAGGCTC
AGCGGGTCTTGTGTCCTTCAAATTCTTCCCAGCGCGTTCCTTTGCAAGCACAAAAGCTTGTCTCCAGTCA
CAAGCCGGTTCAGAATCAGAAGCAGAAGCAATTGCAGGCAACCAGTGTACCTCATCCTGTCTCCAGGCCA
CTGAATAACACCCAAAAGAGCAAGCAGCCCCTGCCATCGGCACCTGAAAATAATCCTGAGGAGGAACTGG
CATC
