>Addgene plasmid #59805 | pcDNA5 FRT TO Myc ArA K162R | addgene partial sequence | sequence record 96602 | BGH-rev 5'-TAGAAGGCACAGTCGAGG-3'
GCTAGCTGATTCTTTGTTTTGGCAATTTGATGGTTTTGATGAATTTGCTGTGATCCAGGGGTGTTCAAGT
ACTTCTCTGAGCATTGGCCTCTGGCTGGGATTATGCTTCAACAGTCTTGAAATGAGGTCCCTGGCTCCCT
CTGTTACAAAGTCAGGGAATGTGAATTCAACCCGTGATATTCTTTTGTAGGTCTCTTGGTATGTGTTTGC
CTCAAAAGGAGGCTTCCCAACTAAAAATTCATAGCAAAGAACTCCAAGGCTCCAGAGATCCACCTTCTCA
TCATGCATCCGACCTTCAATCATTTCAGGGGGCAGGTAGTCCAGGGTGCCACAGAGAGTGGTCCTCCTGG
AAGATGGAGCATGTACTGACCACCCAAAATCTGCAATTTTAAGCTCTCCAGCTGATCCAAGAAGTAAGTT
CTCTGGCTTAATGTCTCTATGAATAACTCTCTTCGAATGACAGTAAGACAGGGCATTTGCCAATTCTGTT
ATATAAGTAGCAGTTCTCTGCTCATCAAACTTTGAAAGTTTCTGAAGTTCTCTATAAACTGTTCCAAGTG
GTGCATATTCCAGAATTAGGTAGACTCTGGTAGCATCATGGAAATAACCATACAGTCTAAGAATATTAGG
ATGCCGAAGGTGGGACTGTATTTCTACTTCTCTTCTGAGCTGATGCTCCACTCCGGCTTTCTCCAGCTGA
GCTTTAAATAACACTCTAAGAGCCAGAATAAACTTGCTTTGCTTTTCTCTTGCCAAAT
